Addgene plasmid #143375: TFORF2835
Purpose: Lentiviral vector for overexpressing transcription factor ORFs with unique 24-bp barcodes. Barcodes facilitate identification of transcription factors in pooled screens.
Depositing lab: Feng Zhang. Depositing organization: Broad Institute. Publication: A transcription factor atlas of directed differentiation. Joung J, Ma S, Tay T, Geiger-Schuller KR, Kirchgatterer PC, Verdine VK, Guo B, Arias-Garcia MA, Allen WE, Singh A, Kuksenko O, Abudayyeh OO, Gootenberg JS, Fu Z, Macrae RK, Buenrostro JD, Regev A, Zhang F. Cell. 2023 Jan 5;186(1):209-229.e26. doi: 10.1016/j.cell.2022.11.026. PubMed 36608654.
Backbone
  Vector backbone: pLX_TRC317
  Backbone manufacturer: Broad Institute Genetic Perturbation Platform
  Backbone size w/o insert (bp): 8264
  Vector type: Mammalian Expression, Lentiviral
  Selectable markers: Puromycin
Growth in bacteria
  Bacterial resistance: Ampicillin, 100 μg/mL
  Growth temperature: 37°C
  Growth strain: NEB Stable
  Copy number: High Copy
Gene/Insert
  Gene/Insert name: IKZF3
  Species: H. sapiens (human)
  Insert size (bp): 1229
  Entrez Gene: IKZF3 (a.k.a. AIO, AIOLOS, IMD84, ZNFN1A3)
  Promoter: EF1a
  Cloning method: Unknown
  Sequencing primers: 5′ GGGTGGAGACTGAAGTTAGGCCAG; 3′ CACATAGCGTAAAAGGAGCAACATAG
Terms and licenses: Academic/Nonprofit Terms; Industry Terms: Not Available to Industry
Depositor comments: NM_001257414,ENST00000377945 . The transcription factor ORF portion of this plasmid was synthesized by Genewiz. Please test multiple small colonies in case of plasmid recombination. To make this collection available in a timely manner, a portion of this collection was not fully sequenced by Addgene. If an Addgene verified full plasmid sequence is not available, please contact us prior to placing an order to request the full sequence.
How to cite: TFORF2835 was a gift from Feng Zhang (Addgene plasmid # 143375 ; http://n2t.net/addgene:143375 ; RRID:Addgene_143375)
