[The description below was written by a language model from this plasmid's Addgene catalogue record and pLannotate feature annotations shown in this document.]
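Description:
TFORF2835 is a third-generation-style, self-inactivating lentiviral expression plasmid built on the pLX_TRC317 backbone and carrying the human transcription factor IKZF3 (Aiolos), a regulator of lymphocyte and particularly B-cell differentiation. In bacteria it is maintained through a high-copy ColE1/pUC-type origin with ampicillin selection from the β-lactamase gene. An f1 origin and remnants of a lac/T7/T3 cloning region are also present in the backbone. The depositor notes that the plasmid can recombine, which is common for LTR-containing vectors.

The viral portion begins with an RSV promoter fused to a truncated HIV-1 5' LTR, which drives genomic RNA production in packaging cells. It is followed by the Ψ packaging signal with a gag fragment, the Rev response element for nuclear export, and a cPPT/CTS that aids nuclear import of the reverse-transcribed genome. The unit ends in a ΔU3 3' LTR, which inactivates LTR promoter activity after integration. Within it, an SV40 early promoter drives puromycin N-acetyltransferase for selecting transduced mammalian cells. A separate EF-1α promoter drives the IKZF3 ORF, which the depositor comments tie to a specific RefSeq/Ensembl transcript isoform and describe as synthesized. A WPRE downstream enhances transcript stability and expression. The short U6-like annotation between the ORF and the WPRE is only a fragment and probably not a functional promoter.

According to the record, each member of this collection carries a unique 24-bp barcode. That barcode is not annotated in the feature table, so its position is not stated. The barcodes allow transcription factor ORFs to be identified in pooled overexpression screens, such as those probing directed differentiation of cells.
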