Features (pLannotate 1.2.2; 31 found; start..end, strand, type, name):
      5..231     +  promoter       RSV promoter: Rous sarcoma virus enhancer/promoter
    232..412     +  LTR            5' LTR (truncated): truncated 5' long terminal repeat (LTR) from HIV-1
    459..584     +  misc_feature   HIV-1 Ψ: packaging signal of human immunodeficiency virus type 1
    568..931     +  CDS            HIV-1 gag (fragment): gag protein from human immunodeficiency virus 1; gag
   1077..1310    +  misc_feature   RRE: The Rev response element (RRE) of HIV-1 allows for Rev-dependent mRNA export from the nucleus to the cytoplasm.
   1687..1713    +  CDS            Rev (fragment): human immunodeficiency virus 1 (HIV-1) Rev protein; rev; enhances nuclear export of unspliced and incompletely spliced viral mRNAs
   1720..1743    +  promoter       SV40 promoter (fragment): SV40 early promoter
   1744..1815    +  promoter       SV40 promoter (fragment): SV40 enhancer and early promoter
   1839..1974    +  rep_origin     SV40 ori: SV40 origin of replication
   2020..2616    +  CDS            PuroR (fragment): puromycin N-acetyltransferase; pac from Streptomyces; confers resistance to puromycin
   2665..2782    +  misc_feature   cPPT/CTS: central polypurine tract and central termination sequence of HIV-1
   2847..2913    +  CDS            small t antigen (fragment): SV40 (simian virus 40) small t antigen
   2920..4098    +  promoter       EF-1α promoter: strong constitutive promoter for human elongation factor EF-1α
   4115..5239    +  CDS            IKZF3 (fragment): IKZF3_HUMAN - Also known as ZNFN1A3. Experimental evidence at protein level: Swiss-Prot protein existence level 1. Transcription factor that plays an important role in the regulation of lymphocyte differentiation. Plays an essential role in regulation of B-cell differentiation, proliferation and maturation to an effector state. Involved in regulating BCL2 expression and controlling apoptosis in T-cells in an IL2-dependent manner. From Homo sapiens (Human).
   5255..5308    +  promoter       U6 promoter (fragment): RNA polymerase III promoter for human U6 snRNA
   5350..5938    +  misc_feature   WPRE: woodchuck hepatitis virus posttranscriptional regulatory element
   5989..6008    +  misc_feature   cPPT/CTS (fragment): central polypurine tract and central termination sequence of HIV-1
   6010..6243    +  LTR            3' LTR (ΔU3): self-inactivating 3' long terminal repeat (LTR) from HIV-1
   6321..6442    +  polyA_signal   SV40 poly(A) signal: SV40 polyadenylation signal
   6482..6617    +  rep_origin     SV40 ori: SV40 origin of replication
   6638..6656    -  promoter       T7 promoter: promoter for bacteriophage T7 RNA polymerase
   6664..6819    +  CDS            lacZα (fragment): LacZα fragment of β-galactosidase; lacZ fragment
   6824..7252    +  rep_origin     f1 ori (sequence partly withheld): f1 bacteriophage origin of replication; arrow indicates direction of (+) strand synthesis
   7305..7409    +  promoter       AmpR promoter: bla
   7410..8270    +  CDS            AmpR: β-lactamase; bla; confers resistance to ampicillin, carbenicillin, and related antibiotics
   8441..9029    +  rep_origin     ori: high-copy-number ColE1/pMB1/pBR322/pUC origin of replication
   9212..9304    +  CDS            lacI (fragment): lac repressor; lacI; The lac repressor binds to the lac operator to inhibit transcription in E. coli. This inhibition can be relieved by adding lactose or isopropyl-β-D-thiogalactopyranoside (IPTG).
   9317..9338    +  protein_bind   CAP binding site: CAP binding activates transcription in the presence of cAMP. E. coli catabolite activator protein
   9353..9383    +  promoter       lac promoter: promoter for the E. coli lac operon
   9391..9407    +  protein_bind   lac operator: The lac repressor binds to the lac operator to inhibit transcription in E. coli. This inhibition can be relieved by adding lactose or isopropyl-β-D-thiogalactopyranoside (IPTG). lac repressor encoded by lacI
   9452..9470    +  promoter       T3 promoter: promoter for bacteriophage T3 RNA polymerase
>Addgene plasmid #143375 | TFORF2835 | addgene full sequence | sequence record 400340 | Addgene NGS Result
TTAATGTAGTCTTATGCAATACTCTTGTAGTCTTGCAACATGGTAACGATGAGTTAGCAACATGCCTTAC
AAGGAGAGAAAAAGCACCGTGCATGCCGATTGGTGGAAGTAAGGTGGTACGATCGTGCCTTATTAGGAAG
GCAACAGACGGGTCTGACATGGATTGGACGAACCACTGAATTGCCGCATTGCAGAGATATTGTATTTAAG
TGCCTAGCTCGATACATAAACGGGTCTCTCTGGTTAGACCAGATCTGAGCCTGGGAGCTCTCTGGCTAAC
TAGGGAACCCACTGCTTAAGCCTCAATAAAGCTTGCCTTGAGTGCTTCAAGTAGTGTGTGCCCGTCTGTT
GTGTGACTCTGGTAACTAGAGATCCCTCAGACCCTTTTAGTCAGTGTGGAAAATCTCTAGCAGTGGCGCC
CGAACAGGGACTTGAAAGCGAAAGGGAAACCAGAGGAGCTCTCTCGACGCAGGACTCGGCTTGCTGAAGC
GCGCACGGCAAGAGGCGAGGGGCGGCGACTGGTGAGTACGCCAAAAATTTTGACTAGCGGAGGCTAGAAG
GAGAGAGATGGGTGCGAGAGCGTCAGTATTAAGCGGGGGAGAATTAGATCGCGATGGGAAAAAATTCGGT
TAAGGCCAGGGGGAAAGAAAAAATATAAATTAAAACATATAGTATGGGCAAGCAGGGAGCTAGAACGATT
CGCAGTTAATCCTGGCCTGTTAGAAACATCAGAAGGCTGTAGACAAATACTGGGACAGCTACAACCATCC
CTTCAGACAGGATCAGAAGAACTTAGATCATTATATAATACAGTAGCAACCCTCTATTGTGTGCATCAAA
GGATAGAGATAAAAGACACCAAGGAAGCTTTAGACAAGATAGAGGAAGAGCAAAACAAAAGTAAGACCAC
CGCACAGCAAGCGGCCGCTGATCTTCAGACCTGGAGGAGGAGATATGAGGGACAATTGGAGAAGTGAATT
ATATAAATATAAAGTAGTAAAAATTGAACCATTAGGAGTAGCACCCACCAAGGCAAAGAGAAGAGTGGTG
CAGAGAGAAAAAAGAGCAGTGGGAATAGGAGCTTTGTTCCTTGGGTTCTTGGGAGCAGCAGGAAGCACTA
TGGGCGCAGCGTCAATGACGCTGACGGTACAGGCCAGACAATTATTGTCTGGTATAGTGCAGCAGCAGAA
CAATTTGCTGAGGGCTATTGAGGCGCAACAGCATCTGTTGCAACTCACAGTCTGGGGCATCAAGCAGCTC
CAGGCAAGAATCCTGGCTGTGGAAAGATACCTAAAGGATCAACAGCTCCTGGGGATTTGGGGTTGCTCTG
GAAAACTCATTTGCACCACTGCTGTGCCTTGGAATGCTAGTTGGAGTAATAAATCTCTGGAACAGATTTG
GAATCACACGACCTGGATGGAGTGGGACAGAGAAATTAACAATTACACAAGCTTAATACACTCCTTAATT
GAAGAATCGCAAAACCAGCAAGAAAAGAATGAACAAGAATTATTGGAATTAGATAAATGGGCAAGTTTGT
GGAATTGGTTTAACATAACAAATTGGCTGTGGTATATAAAATTATTCATAATGATAGTAGGAGGCTTGGT
AGGTTTAAGAATAGTTTTTGCTGTACTTTCTATAGTGAATAGAGTTAGGCAGGGATATTCACCATTATCG
TTTCAGACCCACCTCCCAACCCCGAGGGGACCCATGCATTGCATCTCAATTAGTCAGCAACCAGGTGTGG
AAAGTCCCCAGGCTCCCCAGCAGGCAGAAGTATGCAAAGCATGCGTCTCAATTAGTCAGCAACCATAGTC
CCGCCCCTAACTCCGCCCATCCCGCCCCTAACTCCGCCCAGTTCCGCCCATTCTCCGCCCCATGGCTGAC
TAATTTTTTTTATTTATGCAGAGGCCGAGGCCGCCTCGGCCTCTGAGCTATTCCAGAAGTAGTGAGGAGG
CTTTTTTGGAGGCCTAGGCTTTTGCAAAAAGCTTTCTAGAGGTACCACCGGAGCTTACCATGACCGAGTA
CAAGCCCACGGTGCGCCTCGCCACCCGCGACGACGTCCCCAGGGCCGTACGCACCCTCGCCGCCGCGTTC
GCCGACTACCCCGCCACGCGCCACACCGTCGATCCGGACCGCCACATCGAGCGGGTCACCGAGCTGCAAG
AACTCTTCCTCACGCGCGTCGGGCTCGACATCGGCAAGGTGTGGGTCGCGGACGACGGCGCCGCCGTGGC
GGTCTGGACCACGCCGGAGAGCGTCGAAGCGGGGGCGGTGTTCGCCGAGATCGGCCCGCGCATGGCCGAG
TTGAGCGGTTCCCGGCTGGCCGCGCAGCAACAGATGGAAGGCCTCCTGGCGCCGCACCGGCCCAAGGAGC
CCGCGTGGTTCCTGGCCACCGTCGGCGTCTCGCCCGACCACCAGGGCAAGGGTCTGGGCAGCGCCGTCGT
GCTCCCCGGAGTGGAGGCGGCCGAGCGCGCCGGGGTGCCCGCCTTCCTGGAGACCTCCGCGCCCCGCAAC
CTCCCCTTCTACGAGCGGCTCGGCTTCACCGTCACCGCCGACGTCGAGGTGCCCGAAGGACCGCGCACCT
GGTGCATGACCCGCAAGCCCGGTGCCAGTTAACGAATTCTAGATCTTGAGACAAATGGCAGTATTCATCC
ACAATTTTAAAAGAAAAGGGGGGATTGGGGGGTACAGTGCAGGGGAAAGAATAGTAGACATAATAGCAAC
AGACATACAAACTAAAGAATTACAAAAACAAATTACAAAAATTCAAAATTTTCGGGTTTATTACAGGGAC
AGCAGAGATCCACTTTGGCGCCGGCTCGAGGCCTGCAGGTGCAAAGATGGATAAAGTTTTAAACAGAGAG
GAATCTTTGCAGCTAATGGACCTTCTAGGTCTTGAAAGGAGTGGGAATTGGCTCCGGTGCCCGTCAGTGG
GCAGAGCGCACATCGCCCACAGTCCCCGAGAAGTTGGGGGGAGGGGTCGGCAATTGAACCGGTGCCTAGA
GAAGGTGGCGCGGGGTAAACTGGGAAAGTGATGTCGTGTACTGGCTCCGCCTTTTTCCCGAGGGTGGGGG
AGAACCGTATATAAGTGCAGTAGTCGCCGTGAACGTTCTTTTTCGCAACGGGTTTGCCGCCAGAACACAG
GTAAGTGCCGTGTGTGGTTCCCGCGGGCCTGGCCTCTTTACGGGTTATGGCCCTTGCGTGCCTTGAATTA
CTTCCACCTGGCTGCAGTACGTGATTCTTGATCCCGAGCTTCGGGTTGGAAGTGGGTGGGAGAGTTCGAG
GCCTTGCGCTTAAGGAGCCCCTTCGCCTCGTGCTTGAGTTGAGGCCTGGCCTGGGCGCTGGGGCCGCCGC
GTGCGAATCTGGTGGCACCTTCGCGCCTGTCTCGCTGCTTTCGATAAGTCTCTAGCCATTTAAAATTTTT
GATGACCTGCTGCGACGCTTTTTTTCTGGCAAGATAGTCTTGTAAATGCGGGCCAAGATCTGCACACTGG
TATTTCGGTTTTTGGGGCCGCGGGCGGCGACGGGGCCCGTGCGTCCCAGCGCACATGTTCGGCGAGGCGG
GGCCTGCGAGCGCGGCCACCGAGAATCGGACGGGGGTAGTCTCAAGCTGGCCGGCCTGCTCTGGTGCCTG
GCCTCGCGCCGCCGTGTATCGCCCCGCCCTGGGCGGCAAGGCTGGCCCGGTCGGCACCAGTTGCGTGAGC
GGAAAGATGGCCGCTTCCCGGCCCTGCTGCAGGGAGCTCAAAATGGAGGACGCGGCGCTCGGGAGAGCGG
GCGGGTGAGTCACCCACACAAAGGAAAAGGGCCTTTCCGTCCTCAGCCGTCGCTTCATGTGACTCCACGG
AGTACCGGGCGCCGTCCAGGCACCTCGATTAGTTCTCGAGCTTTTGGAGTACGTCGTCTTTAGGTTGGGG
GGAGGGGTTTTATGCGATGGAGTTTCCCCACACTGAGTGGGTGGAGACTGAAGTTAGGCCAGCTTGGCAC
TTGATGTAATTCTCCTTGGAATTTGCCCTTTTTGAGTTTGGATCTTGGTTCATTCTCAAGCCTCAGACAG
TGGTTCAAAGTTTTTTTCTTCCATTTCAGGTGTCGTGAGGCTAGCACCGCCACCATGGAAGATATACAAA
CAAATGCGGAACTGAAAAGCACTCAGGAGCAGTCTGTGCCCGCAGAAAGTGCAGCGGTTTTGAATGACTA
CAGTTTAACCAAATCTCATGAAATGGAAAATGTGGACAGTGGAGAAGGCCCAGCCAATGAAGATGAAGAC
ATAGGAGATGATTCAATGAAAGTGAAAGATGAATACAGTGAAAGAGATGAGAATGTTTTAAAGTCAGAAC
CCATGGGAAATGCAGAAGAGCCTGAAATCCCTTACAGCTATTCAAGAGAATATAATGAATATGAAAACAT
TAAGTTGGAGAGACATGTTGTCTCATTCGATAGTAGCAGGCCAACCAGTGGAAAGATGAACTGCGATGTG
TGTGGATTATCCTGCATCAGCTTCAATGTCTTAATGGTTCATAAGCGAAGCCATACTGGTGAGAAGCGCC
ACTGCTTTGATGTCAACTATAATTCAAGTTACATGTATGAGAAAGAGAGTGAGCTCATACAGACCCGCAT
GATGGACCAAGCCATCAATAACGCCATCAGCTATCTTGGCGCCGAAGCCCTGCGCCCCTTGGTCCAGACA
CCGCCTGCTCCCACCTCGGAGATGGTTCCAGTTATCAGCAGCATGTATCCCATAGCCCTCACCCGGGCTG
AGATGTCAAACGGTGCCCCTCAAGAGCTGGAAAAGAAAAGCATCCACCTTCCAGAGAAGAGCGTGCCTTC
TGAGAGAGGCCTCTCTCCCAACAATAGTGGCCACGACTCCACGGACACTGACAGCAACCATGAAGAACGC
CAGAATCACATCTATCAGCAAAATCACATGGTCCTGTCTCGGGCCCGCAATGGGATGCCACTTCTGAAGG
AGGTTCCCCGCTCTTACGAACTCCTCAAGCCCCCGCCCATCTGCCCAAGAGACTCCGTCAAAGTGATCAA
CAAGGAAGGGGAGGTGATGGATGTGTATCGGTGTGACCACTGCCGCGTCCTCTTCCTGGACTATGTGATG
TTCACGATTCACATGGGCTGCCACGGCTTCCGTGACCCTTTCGAGTGTAACATGTGTGGATATCGAAGCC
ATGATCGGTATGAGTTCTCGTCTCACATAGCCAGAGGAGAACACAGAGCCCTGCTGAAGTAGTAATGAAC
TAGTCCGTAACTTGAAAGTATTTCGATTTCTTGGCTTTATATATCTTGTGGAAAGGACGATCTCTTTCAC
CTCTAGTGTGTTTGACGCGTTAAGTCGACAATCAACCTCTGGATTACAAAATTTGTGAAAGATTGACTGG
TATTCTTAACTATGTTGCTCCTTTTACGCTATGTGGATACGCTGCTTTAATGCCTTTGTATCATGCTATT
GCTTCCCGTATGGCTTTCATTTTCTCCTCCTTGTATAAATCCTGGTTGCTGTCTCTTTATGAGGAGTTGT
GGCCCGTTGTCAGGCAACGTGGCGTGGTGTGCACTGTGTTTGCTGACGCAACCCCCACTGGTTGGGGCAT
TGCCACCACCTGTCAGCTCCTTTCCGGGACTTTCGCTTTCCCCCTCCCTATTGCCACGGCGGAACTCATC
GCCGCCTGCCTTGCCCGCTGCTGGACAGGGGCTCGGCTGTTGGGCACTGACAATTCCGTGGTGTTGTCGG
GGAAATCATCGTCCTTTCCTTGGCTGCTCGCCTGTGTTGCCACCTGGATTCTGCGCGGGACGTCCTTCTG
CTACGTCCCTTCGGCCCTCAATCCAGCGGACCTTCCTTCCCGCGGCCTGCTGCCGGCTCTGCGGCCTCTT
CCGCGTCTTCGCCTTCGCCCTCAGACGAGTCGGATCTCCCTTTGGGCCGCCTCCCCGCGTCGACTTTAAG
ACCAATGACTTACAAGGCAGCTGTAGATCTTAGCCACTTTTTAAAAGAAAAGGGGGGACTGGAAGGGCTA
ATTCACTCCCAACGAAGACAAGATCTGCTTTTTGCTTGTACTGGGTCTCTCTGGTTAGACCAGATCTGAG
CCTGGGAGCTCTCTGGCTAACTAGGGAACCCACTGCTTAAGCCTCAATAAAGCTTGCCTTGAGTGCTTCA
AGTAGTGTGTGCCCGTCTGTTGTGTGACTCTGGTAACTAGAGATCCCTCAGACCCTTTTAGTCAGTGTGG
AAAATCTCTAGCAGTACGTATAGTAGTTCATGTCATCTTATTATTCAGTATTTATAACTTGCAAAGAAAT
GAATATCAGAGAGTGAGAGGAACTTGTTTATTGCAGCTTATAATGGTTACAAATAAAGCAATAGCATCAC
AAATTTCACAAATAAAGCATTTTTTTCACTGCATTCTAGTTGTGGTTTGTCCAAACTCATCAATGTATCT
TATCATGTCTGGCTCTAGCTATCCCGCCCCTAACTCCGCCCATCCCGCCCCTAACTCCGCCCAGTTCCGC
CCATTCTCCGCCCCATGGCTGACTAATTTTTTTTATTTATGCAGAGGCCGAGGCCGCCTCGGCCTCTGAG
CTATTCCAGAAGTAGTGAGGAGGCTTTTTTGGAGGCCTAGGGACGTACCCAATTCGCCCTATAGTGAGTC
GTATTACGCGCGCTCACTGGCCGTCGTTTTACAACGTCGTGACTGGGAAAACCCTGGCGTTACCCAACTT
AATCGCCTTGCAGCACATCCCCCTTTCGCCAGCTGGCGTAATAGCGAAGAGGCCCGCACCGATCGCCCTT
CCCAACAGTTGCGCAGCCTGAATGGCGAATGGG
[124 nt withheld, positions 6824-6947]
C
[91 nt withheld, positions 6949-7039]
A
[49 nt withheld, positions 7041-7089]
CCTTTGACGTTGGAGTCCACGTTCTTT
[37 nt withheld, positions 7117-7153]
ACCCTATCTCGGTCTATTCTTTTGATTTATAAGGGATTTTGCCGATTTCGGCCTATTGGTTAAAAAATGA
GCTGATTTAACAAAAATTTAACGCGAATTTTAACAAAATATTAACGCTTACAATTTAGGTGGCACTTTTC
GGGGAAATGTGCGCGGAACCCCTATTTGTTTATTTTTCTAAATACATTCAAATATGTATCCGCTCATGAG
ACAATAACCCTGATAAATGCTTCAATAATATTGAAAAAGGAAGAGTATGAGTATTCAACATTTCCGTGTC
GCCCTTATTCCCTTTTTTGCGGCATTTTGCCTTCCTGTTTTTGCTCACCCAGAAACGCTGGTGAAAGTAA
AAGATGCTGAAGATCAGTTGGGTGCACGAGTGGGTTACATCGAACTGGATCTCAACAGCGGTAAGATCCT
TGAGAGTTTTCGCCCCGAAGAACGTTTTCCAATGATGAGCACTTTTAAAGTTCTGCTATGTGGCGCGGTA
TTATCCCGTATTGACGCCGGGCAAGAGCAACTCGGTCGCCGCATACACTATTCTCAGAATGACTTGGTTG
AGTACTCACCAGTCACAGAAAAGCATCTTACGGATGGCATGACAGTAAGAGAATTATGCAGTGCTGCCAT
AACCATGAGTGATAACACTGCGGCCAACTTACTTCTGACAACGATCGGAGGACCGAAGGAGCTAACCGCT
TTTTTGCACAACATGGGGGATCATGTAACTCGCCTTGATCGTTGGGAACCGGAGCTGAATGAAGCCATAC
CAAACGACGAGCGTGACACCACGATGCCTGTAGCAATGGCAACAACGTTGCGCAAACTATTAACTGGCGA
ACTACTTACTCTAGCTTCCCGGCAACAATTAATAGACTGGATGGAGGCGGATAAAGTTGCAGGACCACTT
CTGCGCTCGGCCCTTCCGGCTGGCTGGTTTATTGCTGATAAATCTGGAGCCGGTGAGCGTGGGTCTCGCG
GTATCATTGCAGCACTGGGGCCAGATGGTAAGCCCTCCCGTATCGTAGTTATCTACACGACGGGGAGTCA
GGCAACTATGGATGAACGAAATAGACAGATCGCTGAGATAGGTGCCTCACTGATTAAGCATTGGTAACTG
TCAGACCAAGTTTACTCATATATACTTTAGATTGATTTAAAACTTCATTTTTAATTTAAAAGGATCTAGG
TGAAGATCCTTTTTGATAATCTCATGACCAAAATCCCTTAACGTGAGTTTTCGTTCCACTGAGCGTCAGA
CCCCGTAGAAAAGATCAAAGGATCTTCTTGAGATCCTTTTTTTCTGCGCGTAATCTGCTGCTTGCAAACA
AAAAAACCACCGCTACCAGCGGTGGTTTGTTTGCCGGATCAAGAGCTACCAACTCTTTTTCCGAAGGTAA
CTGGCTTCAGCAGAGCGCAGATACCAAATACTGTTCTTCTAGTGTAGCCGTAGTTAGGCCACCACTTCAA
GAACTCTGTAGCACCGCCTACATACCTCGCTCTGCTAATCCTGTTACCAGTGGCTGCTGCCAGTGGCGAT
AAGTCGTGTCTTACCGGGTTGGACTCAAGACGATAGTTACCGGATAAGGCGCAGCGGTCGGGCTGAACGG
GGGGTTCGTGCACACAGCCCAGCTTGGAGCGAACGACCTACACCGAACTGAGATACCTACAGCGTGAGCT
ATGAGAAAGCGCCACGCTTCCCGAAGGGAGAAAGGCGGACAGGTATCCGGTAAGCGGCAGGGTCGGAACA
GGAGAGCGCACGAGGGAGCTTCCAGGGGGAAACGCCTGGTATCTTTATAGTCCTGTCGGGTTTCGCCACC
TCTGACTTGAGCGTCGATTTTTGTGATGCTCGTCAGGGGGGCGGAGCCTATGGAAAAACGCCAGCAACGC
GGCCTTTTTACGGTTCCTGGCCTTTTGCTGGCCTTTTGCTCACATGTTCTTTCCTGCGTTATCCCCTGAT
TCTGTGGATAACCGTATTACCGCCTTTGAGTGAGCTGATACCGCTCGCCGCAGCCGAACGACCGAGCGCA
GCGAGTCAGTGAGCGAGGAAGCGGAAGAGCGCCCAATACGCAAACCGCCTCTCCCCGCGCGTTGGCCGAT
TCATTAATGCAGCTGGCACGACAGGTTTCCCGACTGGAAAGCGGGCAGTGAGCGCAACGCAATTAATGTG
AGTTAGCTCACTCATTAGGCACCCCAGGCTTTACACTTTATGCTTCCGGCTCGTATGTTGTGTGGAATTG
TGAGCGGATAACAATTTCACACAGGAAACAGCTATGACCATGATTACGCCAAGCGCGCAATTAACCCTCA
CTAAAGGGAACAAAAGCTGGAGCTGCAAGC
