>Addgene plasmid #143375 | TFORF2835 | depositor partial sequence | sequence record 282263 | Insert
ACCGCCACCATGGAAGATATACAAACAAATGCGGAACTGAAAAGCACTCAGGAGCAGTCTGTGCCCGCAG
AAAGTGCAGCGGTTTTGAATGACTACAGTTTAACCAAATCTCATGAAATGGAAAATGTGGACAGTGGAGA
AGGCCCAGCCAATGAAGATGAAGACATAGGAGATGATTCAATGAAAGTGAAAGATGAATACAGTGAAAGA
GATGAGAATGTTTTAAAGTCAGAACCCATGGGAAATGCAGAAGAGCCTGAAATCCCTTACAGCTATTCAA
GAGAATATAATGAATATGAAAACATTAAGTTGGAGAGACATGTTGTCTCATTCGATAGTAGCAGGCCAAC
CAGTGGAAAGATGAACTGCGATGTGTGTGGATTATCCTGCATCAGCTTCAATGTCTTAATGGTTCATAAG
CGAAGCCATACTGGTGAGAAGCGCCACTGCTTTGATGTCAACTATAATTCAAGTTACATGTATGAGAAAG
AGAGTGAGCTCATACAGACCCGCATGATGGACCAAGCCATCAATAACGCCATCAGCTATCTTGGCGCCGA
AGCCCTGCGCCCCTTGGTCCAGACACCGCCTGCTCCCACCTCGGAGATGGTTCCAGTTATCAGCAGCATG
TATCCCATAGCCCTCACCCGGGCTGAGATGTCAAACGGTGCCCCTCAAGAGCTGGAAAAGAAAAGCATCC
ACCTTCCAGAGAAGAGCGTGCCTTCTGAGAGAGGCCTCTCTCCCAACAATAGTGGCCACGACTCCACGGA
CACTGACAGCAACCATGAAGAACGCCAGAATCACATCTATCAGCAAAATCACATGGTCCTGTCTCGGGCC
CGCAATGGGATGCCACTTCTGAAGGAGGTTCCCCGCTCTTACGAACTCCTCAAGCCCCCGCCCATCTGCC
CAAGAGACTCCGTCAAAGTGATCAACAAGGAAGGGGAGGTGATGGATGTGTATCGGTGTGACCACTGCCG
CGTCCTCTTCCTGGACTATGTGATGTTCACGATTCACATGGGCTGCCACGGCTTCCGTGACCCTTTCGAG
TGTAACATGTGTGGATATCGAAGCCATGATCGGTATGAGTTCTCGTCTCACATAGCCAGAGGAGAACACA
GAGCCCTGCTGAAGTAGTAATGAACTAGTCCGTAACTTGAAAGTATTTCGATTTCTTGGCTTTATATATC
TTGTGGAAAGGACGATCTCTTTCACCTCTAGTGTGTTTG
