>Addgene plasmid #143375 | TFORF2835 | depositor partial sequence | sequence record 282264 | Barcode
TCTCTTTCACCTCTAGTGTGTTTG
